Addgene plasmid #119010: pCAG-TetR-Rad18UBD
Purpose: Mammalian expression of a fusion protein of single chain Tet repressor with the human Rad18 Ubiquitin binding domain and BFP expression
Depositing lab: Ralf Kuehn. Depositing organization: Max-Delbrueck-Centrum fuer Molekulare Medizin (MDC). Publication: Enhancement of CRISPR-Cas9 induced precise gene editing by targeting histone H2A-K15 ubiquitination. Bashir S, Dang T, Rossius J, Wolf J, Kuhn R. BMC Biotechnol. 2020 Oct 23;20(1):57. doi: 10.1186/s12896-020-00650-x. PubMed 33097066.
Backbone
  Vector backbone: Bluescript
  Backbone size w/o insert (bp): 2961
  Total vector size (bp): 8558
  Vector type: Mammalian Expression
Growth in bacteria
  Bacterial resistance: Ampicillin, 100 μg/mL
  Growth temperature: 37°C
  Growth strain: DH5alpha
  Copy number: High Copy
Gene/Insert
  Gene/Insert name: TetR
  Promoter: CAG
  Cloning method: Restriction Enzyme; 5′ cloning site AsiSI (not destroyed); 3′ cloning site MluI (not destroyed)
  Sequencing primers: 5′ M13 reverse; 3′ M13 forward
Terms and licenses: Academic/Nonprofit Terms; Industry Terms: Not Available to Industry
How to cite: pCAG-TetR-Rad18UBD was a gift from Ralf Kuehn (Addgene plasmid # 119010 ; http://n2t.net/addgene:119010 ; RRID:Addgene_119010)
