[The description below was written by a language model from this plasmid's Addgene catalogue record and pLannotate feature annotations shown in this document.]
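Description:
pCAG-TetR-Rad18UBD is a mammalian expression plasmid of about 8.6 kb built on a Bluescript backbone. It is propagated in E. coli at high copy through a ColE1/pUC-type origin and selected with ampicillin via the β-lactamase gene. The backbone also retains an f1 phage origin and remnants of the lac promoter/operator and lacZα region. There is no mammalian selection marker in the feature tables, so the plasmid appears suited to transient transfection, with transfected cells tracked by fluorescence.

The plasmid carries two independent expression cassettes. In the first, the CAG promoter (CMV enhancer, chicken β-actin promoter and a chimeric β-actin/β-globin intron) drives a fusion protein. It begins with two tandem copies of the E. coli tetR coding sequence, which together form a single-chain Tet repressor able to bind tet operator DNA as one polypeptide. This is followed by a short FLAG-type epitope fragment and a small fragment of human RAD18 corresponding to its ubiquitin-binding domain, and the cassette ends in a bovine growth hormone polyadenylation signal. Two short T7 promoter annotations flank the TetR portion. The second cassette uses the EF-1α core promoter with its intron A to express the blue fluorescent protein EBFP2, also with a bGH poly(A) signal.

The associated publication concerns enhancing CRISPR-Cas9 precise gene editing by targeting histone H2A-K15 ubiquitination, which indicates the setting in which the fusion was used. The record does not describe the specific experimental design. The depositor and sequencing-derived records show the same features and differ only by a few nucleotides, the numbering start point and the annotated f1 ori orientation.
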