Features (pLannotate 1.2.2; 25 found; start..end, strand, type, name):
     38..417     +  enhancer       CMV enhancer: human cytomegalovirus immediate early enhancer
    419..696     +  promoter       chicken β-actin promoter: No description available
    697..1708    +  intron         chimeric intron: chimera between introns from chicken β-actin and rabbit β-globin
   1724..1742    +  promoter       T7 promoter: promoter for bacteriophage T7 RNA polymerase
   1750..2370    +  CDS            tetR: TETR2_ECOLX - Experimental evidence at protein level: Swiss-Prot protein existence level 1. TetR is the repressor of the tetracycline resistance element; its N-terminal region forms a helix-turn-helix structure and binds DNA. Binding of tetracycline to TetR reduces the repressor affinity for the tetracycline resistance gene (tetA) promoter operator sites. From Escherichia coli.
   2452..3072    +  CDS            tetR: TETR2_ECOLX - Experimental evidence at protein level: Swiss-Prot protein existence level 1. TetR is the repressor of the tetracycline resistance element; its N-terminal region forms a helix-turn-helix structure and binds DNA. Binding of tetracycline to TetR reduces the repressor affinity for the tetracycline resistance gene (tetA) promoter operator sites. From Escherichia coli.
   3149..3167    +  promoter       T7 promoter: promoter for bacteriophage T7 RNA polymerase
   3181..3200    +  CDS            3xFLAG (fragment): three tandem FLAG® epitope tags
   3202..3351    +  CDS            RAD18 (fragment): RAD18_HUMAN - Also known as RNF73. Experimental evidence at protein level: Swiss-Prot protein existence level 1. E3 ubiquitin-protein ligase involved in postreplication repair of UV-damaged DNA. Postreplication repair functions in gap- filling of a daughter strand on replication of damaged DNA. Associates to the E2 ubiquitin conjugating enzyme UBE2B to form the UBE2B-RAD18 ubiquitin ligase complex involved in mono-ubiquitination of DNA- associated PCNA on 'Lys-164'. Has ssDNA binding activity. From Homo sapiens (Human).
   3372..3390    -  misc_feature   MCS (fragment): pBluescript multiple cloning site
   3408..3632    +  polyA_signal   bGH poly(A) signal: bovine growth hormone polyadenylation signal
   3636..3657    +  promoter       SV40 promoter (fragment): SV40 enhancer and early promoter
   3703..3852    +  promoter       EF-1α core promoter (fragment): core promoter for human elongation factor EF-1α
   3853..4791    +  intron         EF-1α intron A: intron upstream of the start codon of human EF-1α
   4832..5548    +  CDS            EBFP2: EBFP2 is a basic (constitutively fluorescent) blue fluorescent protein published in 2007, derived from Aequorea victoria. It is reported to be a rapidly-maturing monomer with moderate acid sensitivity.
   5582..5693    +  polyA_signal   bGH poly(A) signal: bovine growth hormone polyadenylation signal
   5810..5964    +  CDS            lacZα (fragment): LacZα fragment of β-galactosidase; lacZ fragment
   5969..6397    +  rep_origin     f1 ori (sequence partly withheld): f1 bacteriophage origin of replication; arrow indicates direction of (+) strand synthesis
   6450..6554    +  promoter       AmpR promoter: bla
   6555..7415    +  CDS            AmpR: β-lactamase; bla; confers resistance to ampicillin, carbenicillin, and related antibiotics
   7586..8174    +  rep_origin     ori: high-copy-number ColE1/pMB1/pBR322/pUC origin of replication
   8357..8449    +  CDS            lacI (fragment): lac repressor; lacI; The lac repressor binds to the lac operator to inhibit transcription in E. coli. This inhibition can be relieved by adding lactose or isopropyl-β-D-thiogalactopyranoside (IPTG).
   8462..8483    +  protein_bind   CAP binding site: CAP binding activates transcription in the presence of cAMP. E. coli catabolite activator protein
   8498..8528    +  promoter       lac promoter: promoter for the E. coli lac operon
   8536..8552    +  protein_bind   lac operator: The lac repressor binds to the lac operator to inhibit transcription in E. coli. This inhibition can be relieved by adding lactose or isopropyl-β-D-thiogalactopyranoside (IPTG). lac repressor encoded by lacI
>Addgene plasmid #119010 | pCAG-TetR-Rad18UBD | depositor full sequence | sequence record 224977 | pCAG-TetR-Rad18UBD sequence 8558 bps
ACAGGAAACAGCTATGACCATGAGGCGCGCCGGATTCGACATTGATTATTGACTAGTTATTAATAGTAAT
CAATTACGGGGTCATTAGTTCATAGCCCATATATGGAGTTCCGCGTTACATAACTTACGGTAAATGGCCC
GCCTGGCTGACCGCCCAACGACCCCCGCCCATTGACGTCAATAATGACGTATGTTCCCATAGTAACGCCA
ATAGGGACTTTCCATTGACGTCAATGGGTGGAGTATTTACGGTAAACTGCCCACTTGGCAGTACATCAAG
TGTATCATATGCCAAGTACGCCCCCTATTGACGTCAATGACGGTAAATGGCCCGCCTGGCATTATGCCCA
GTACATGACCTTATGGGACTTTCCTACTTGGCAGTACATCTACGTATTAGTCATCGCTATTACCATGGTC
GAGGTGAGCCCCACGTTCTGCTTCACTCTCCCCATCTCCCCCCCCTCCCCACCCCCAATTTTGTATTTAT
TTATTTTTTAATTATTTTGTGCAGCGATGGGGGCGGGGGGGGGGGGGGGGCGCGCGCCAGGCGGGGCGGG
GCGGGGCGAGGGGCGGGGCGGGGCGAGGCGGAGAGGTGCGGCGGCAGCCAATCAGAGCGGCGCGCTCCGA
AAGTTTCCTTTTATGGCGAGGCGGCGGCGGCGGCGGCCCTATAAAAAGCGAAGCGCGCGGCGGGCGGGAG
TCGCTGCGTCGCGCCTTCGCCCCGTGCCCCGCTCCGCCGCCGCCTCGCGCCGCCCGCCCCGGCTCTGACT
GACCGCGTTACTCCCACAGGTGAGCGGGCGGGACGGCCCTTCTCCTCCGGGCTGTAATTAGCGCTTGGTT
TAATGACGGCTCGTTTCTTTTCTGTGGCTGCGTGAAAGCCTTAAAGGGCTCCGGGAGGGCCCTTTGTGCG
GGGGGGAGCGGCTCGGGGGGTGCGTGCGTGTGTGTGTGCGTGGGGAGCGCCGCGTGCGGCCCGCGCTGCC
CGGCGGCTGTGAGCGCTGCGGGCGCGGCGCGGGGCTTTGTGCGCTCCGCGTGTGCGCGAGGGGAGCGCGG
CCGGGGGCGGTGCCCCGCGGTGCGGGGGGGCTGCGAGGGGAACAAAGGCTGCGTGCGGGGTGTGTGCGTG
GGGGGGTGAGCAGGGGGTGTGGGCGCGGCGGTCGGGCTGTAACCCCCCCCTGCACCCCCCTCCCCGAGTT
GCTGAGCACGGCCCGGCTTCGGGTGCGGGGCTCCGTGCGGGGCGTGGCGCGGGGCTCGCCGTGCCGGGCG
GGGGGTGGCGGCAGGTGGGGGTGCCGGGCGGGGCGGGGCCGCCTCGGGCCGGGGAGGGCTCGGGGGAGGG
GCGCGGCGGCCCCGGAGCGCCGGCGGCTGTCGAGGCGCGGCGAGCCGCAGCCATTGCCTTTTATGGTAAT
CGTGCGAGAGGGCGCAGGGACTTCCTTTGTCCCAAATCTGGCGGAGCCGAAATCTGGGAGGCGCCGCCGC
ACCCCCTCTAGCGGGCGCGGGCGAAGCGGTGCGGCGCCGGCAGGAAGGAAATGGGCGGGGAGGGCCTTCG
TGCGTCGCCGCGCCGCCGTCCCCTTCTCCATCTCCAGCCTCGGGGCTGCCGCAGGGGGACGGCTGCCTTC
GGGGGGGACGGGGCAGGGCGGGGTTCGGCTTCTGGCGTGTGACCGGCGGCTCTAGAGCCTCTGCTAACCA
TGTTCATGCCTTCTTCTTTTTCCTACAGATCCTTAATTAATAATAATACGACTCACTATAGGGGCCACCA
TGTCCAGACTGGACAAGAGCAAAGTCATCAACTCTGCCTTGGAGCTCCTGAATGAAGTTGGCATTGAGGG
CTTGACCACCAGGAAGCTGGCCCAGAAGCTGGGTGTGGAGCAGCCTACCCTGTACTGGCATGTGAAGAAC
AAGAGGGCTCTGCTTGATGCCCTGGCCATTGAGATGTTGGACAGGCACCACACCCACTTCTGCCCTCTGG
AAGGGGAGTCCTGGCAGGACTTCCTGAGGAACAATGCCAAGAGCTTCAGATGTGCCTTGCTCTCCCACCG
GGATGGTGCCAAAGTTCACTTGGGCACCAGGCCTACAGAGAAGCAGTATGAGACCCTGGAGAACCAGCTG
GCATTCCTGTGCCAACAAGGCTTCTCCCTGGAAAATGCCTTGTATGCCCTCTCTGCTGTGGGCCACTTCA
CCTTGGGCTGTGTGCTGGAGGACCAGGAGCACCAAGTTGCCAAGGAGGAGAGGGAGACCCCCACCACTGA
CTCCATGCCACCACTGCTGCGGCAAGCTATTGAGTTGTTTGACCACCAAGGGGCTGAGCCTGCATTCCTT
TTTGGCCTGGAACTGATCATCTGTGGCCTGGAAAAGCAGCTGAAATGTGAGTCTGGCTCTCACGTGGGAG
GAGGTGGAAGTGGAGGTGGAGGTAGCGGTGGAGGAGGTAGTGGAGGTGGTGGAAGCGGAGGAGGTGGTAG
CATGTCCAGACTGGACAAGAGCAAAGTCATCAACTCTGCCTTGGAGCTCCTGAATGAAGTTGGCATTGAG
GGCTTGACCACCAGGAAGCTGGCCCAGAAGCTGGGTGTGGAGCAGCCTACCCTGTACTGGCATGTGAAGA
ACAAGAGGGCTCTGCTTGATGCCCTGGCCATTGAGATGTTGGACAGGCACCACACCCACTTCTGCCCTCT
GGAAGGGGAGTCCTGGCAGGACTTCCTGAGGAACAATGCCAAGAGCTTCAGATGTGCCTTGCTCTCCCAC
CGGGATGGTGCCAAAGTTCACTTGGGCACCAGGCCTACAGAGAAGCAGTATGAGACCCTGGAGAACCAGC
TGGCATTCCTGTGCCAACAAGGCTTCTCCCTGGAAAATGCCTTGTATGCCCTCTCTGCTGTGGGCCACTT
CACCTTGGGCTGTGTGCTGGAGGACCAGGAGCACCAAGTTGCCAAGGAGGAGAGGGAGACCCCCACCACT
GACTCCATGCCACCACTGCTGCGGCAAGCTATTGAGTTGTTTGACCACCAAGGGGCTGAGCCTGCATTCC
TTTTTGGCCTGGAACTGATCATCTGTGGCCTGGAAAAGCAGCTGAAATGTGAGTCTGGCTCTCCTAAGAA
AAAGAGGAAGGTGCACGGAGGAGGTGGAAGCGGAGGAGGAGGAAGCGGAGGAGGAGGTAGCCGATTAATA
ATACGACTCACTATAGGGGCCACCATGGACTACAAGGATGACGACGATAAACCCTCGACATCCACTTTGA
AACAAGTTACTAAAGTGGATTGTCCTGTTTGCGGGGTTAACATTCCAGAAAGTCACATTAATAAGCATTT
AGACAGCTGTTTATCACGCGAAGAGAAGAAGGAAAGCCTCAGAAGTTCTGTTCACAAAAGGTAGACGCGT
AAATGATTGCAGATCCACTAGTTCTAGAGCTCGCTGATCAGCCTCGACTGTGCCTTCTAGTTGCCAGCCA
TCTGTTGTTTGCCCCTCCCCCGTGCCTTCCTTGACCCTGGAAGGTGCCACTCCCACTGTCCTTTCCTAAT
AAAATGAGGAAATTGCATCGCATTGTCTGAGTAGGTGTCATTCTATTCTGGGGGGTGGGGTGGGGCAGGA
CAGCAAGGGGGAGGATTGGGAAGACAATAGCAGGCATGCTGGGGATGCGGTGGGCTCTATGGCTTCTGAG
GCGGAAAGAACCAGCTGGGGCTCGAGATCCACTAGTTCTAGCCTCGAGGCTAGAGCGGCCCCGGTGCCTA
GAGAAGGTGGCGCGGGGTAAACTGGGAAAGTGATGTCGTGTACTGGCTCCGCCTTTTTCCCGAGGGTGGG
GGAGAACCGTATATAAGTGCAGTAGTCGCCGTGAACGTTCTTTTTCGCAACGGGTTTGCCGCCAGAACAC
AGGTAAGTGCCGTGTGTGGTTCCCGCGGGCCTGGCCTCTTTACGGGTTATGGCCCTTGCGTGCCTTGAAT
TACTTCCACCTGGCTGCAGTACGTGATTCTTGATCCCGAGCTTCGGGTTGGAAGTGGGTGGGAGAGTTCG
AGGCCTTGCGCTTAAGGAGCCCCTTCGCCTCGTGCTTGAGTTGAGGCCTGGCCTGGGCGCTGGGGCCGCC
GCGTGCGAATCTGGTGGCACCTTCGCGCCTGTCTCGCTGCTTTCGATAAGTCTCTAGCCATTTAAAATTT
TTGATGACCTGCTGCGACGCTTTTTTTCTGGCAAGATAGTCTTGTAAATGCGGGCCAAGATCTGCACACT
GGTATTTCGGTTTTTGGGGCCGCGGGCGGCGACGGGGCCCGTGCGTCCCAGCGCACATGTTCGGCGAGGC
GGGGCCTGCGAGCGCGGCCACCGAGAATCGGACGGGGGTAGTCTCAAGCTGGCCGGCCTGCTCTGGTGCC
TGGCCTCGCGCCGCCGTGTATCGCCCCGCCCTGGGCGGCAAGGCTGGCCCGGTCGGCACCAGTTGCGTGA
GCGGAAAGATGGCCGCTTCCCGGCCCTGCTGCAGGGAGCTCAAAATGGAGGACGCGGCGCTCGGGAGAGC
GGGCGGGTGAGTCACCCACACAAAGGAAAAGGGCCTTTCCGTCCTCAGCCGTCGCTTCATGTGACTCCAC
GGAGTACCGGGCGCCGTCCAGGCACCTCGATTAGTTCTCGAGCTTTTGGAGTACGTCGTCTTTAGGTTGG
GGGGAGGGGTTTTATGCGATGGAGTTTCCCCACACTGAGTGGGTGGAGACTGAAGTTAGGCCAGCTTGGC
ACTTGATGTAATTCTCCTTGGAATTTGCCCTTTTTGAGTTTGGATCTTGGTTCATTCTCAAGCCTCAGAC
AGTGGTTCAAAGTTTTTTTCTTCCATTTCAGGTGTCGTGAGCGATCGCATCGACAGTGTTTAAACGCCAC
CATGGTGAGCAAGGGCGAGGAGCTGTTCACCGGGGTGGTGCCCATCCTGGTCGAGCTGGACGGCGACGTA
AACGGCCACAAGTTCAGCGTGAGGGGCGAGGGCGAGGGCGATGCCACCAACGGCAAGCTGACCCTGAAGT
TCATCTGCACCACCGGCAAGCTGCCCGTGCCCTGGCCCACCCTCGTGACCACCCTGAGCCACGGCGTGCA
GTGCTTCGCCCGCTACCCCGACCACATGAAGCAGCACGACTTCTTCAAGTCCGCCATGCCCGAAGGCTAC
GTCCAGGAGCGCACCATCTTCTTCAAGGACGACGGCACCTACAAGACCCGCGCCGAGGTGAAGTTCGAGG
GCGACACCCTGGTGAACCGCATCGAGCTGAAGGGCGTCGACTTCAAGGAGGACGGCAACATCCTGGGGCA
CAAGCTGGAGTACAACTTCAACAGCCACAACATCTATATCATGGCCGTCAAGCAGAAGAACGGCATCAAG
GTGAACTTCAAGATCCGCCACAACGTGGAGGACGGCAGCGTGCAGCTCGCCGACCACTACCAGCAGAACA
CCCCCATCGGCGACGGCCCCGTGCTGCTGCCCGACAGCCACTACCTGAGCACCCAGTCCGTGCTGAGCAA
AGACCCCAACGAGAAGCGCGATCACATGGTCCTGCTGGAGTTCCGCACCGCCGCCGGGATCACTCTCGGC
ATGGACGAGCTGTACAAGTGAGAATTCCTAGAGCTCGCTGATCAGCCTCGACTGTGCCTTCTAGTTGCCA
GCCATCTGTTGTTTGCCCCTCCCCCGTGCCTTCCTTGACCCTGGAAGGTGCCACTCCCACTGTCCTTTCC
TAATAAAATGAGGAAATTGCATCGCATTGTCTGAGTAGGTGTCATTCTATTCTGGGGGGTGGGGTGGGGC
AGGACAGCAAGGGGGAGGATTGGGAAGAGAATAGCAGGCATGCGTTTAAACATTAGTCGACAGGGCCGCC
ACTGGCCGTCGTTTTACAACGTCGTGACTGGGAAAACCCTGGCGTTACCCAACTTAATCGCCTTGCAGCA
CATCCCCCTTTCGCCAGCTGGCGTAATAGCGAAGAGGCCCGCACCGATCGCCCTTCCCAACAGTTGCGCA
GCCTGAATGGCGAATGGG
[124 nt withheld, positions 5969-6092]
C
[91 nt withheld, positions 6094-6184]
A
[49 nt withheld, positions 6186-6234]
CCTTTGACGTTGGAGTCCACGTTCTTT
[37 nt withheld, positions 6262-6298]
ACCCTATCTCGGTCTATTCTTTTGATTTATAAGGGATTTTGCCGATTTCGGCCTATTGGTTAAAAAATGA
GCTGATTTAACAAAAATTTAACGCGAATTTTAACAAAATATTAACGCTTACAATTTAGGTGGCACTTTTC
GGGGAAATGTGCGCGGAACCCCTATTTGTTTATTTTTCTAAATACATTCAAATATGTATCCGCTCATGAG
ACAATAACCCTGATAAATGCTTCAATAATATTGAAAAAGGAAGAGTATGAGTATTCAACATTTCCGTGTC
GCCCTTATTCCCTTTTTTGCGGCATTTTGCCTTCCTGTTTTTGCTCACCCAGAAACGCTGGTGAAAGTAA
AAGATGCTGAAGATCAGTTGGGTGCACGAGTGGGTTACATCGAACTGGATCTCAACAGCGGTAAGATCCT
TGAGAGTTTTCGCCCCGAAGAACGTTTTCCAATGATGAGCACTTTTAAAGTTCTGCTATGTGGCGCGGTA
TTATCCCGTATTGACGCCGGGCAAGAGCAACTCGGTCGCCGCATACACTATTCTCAGAATGACTTGGTTG
AGTACTCACCAGTCACAGAAAAGCATCTTACGGATGGCATGACAGTAAGAGAATTATGCAGTGCTGCCAT
AACCATGAGTGATAACACTGCGGCCAACTTACTTCTGACAACGATCGGAGGACCGAAGGAGCTAACCGCT
TTTTTGCACAACATGGGGGATCATGTAACTCGCCTTGATCGTTGGGAACCGGAGCTGAATGAAGCCATAC
CAAACGACGAGCGTGACACCACGATGCCTGTAGCAATGGCAACAACGTTGCGCAAACTATTAACTGGCGA
ACTACTTACTCTAGCTTCCCGGCAACAATTAATAGACTGGATGGAGGCGGATAAAGTTGCAGGACCACTT
CTGCGCTCGGCCCTTCCGGCTGGCTGGTTTATTGCTGATAAATCTGGAGCCGGTGAGCGTGGGTCTCGCG
GTATCATTGCAGCACTGGGGCCAGATGGTAAGCCCTCCCGTATCGTAGTTATCTACACGACGGGGAGTCA
GGCAACTATGGATGAACGAAATAGACAGATCGCTGAGATAGGTGCCTCACTGATTAAGCATTGGTAACTG
TCAGACCAAGTTTACTCATATATACTTTAGATTGATTTAAAACTTCATTTTTAATTTAAAAGGATCTAGG
TGAAGATCCTTTTTGATAATCTCATGACCAAAATCCCTTAACGTGAGTTTTCGTTCCACTGAGCGTCAGA
CCCCGTAGAAAAGATCAAAGGATCTTCTTGAGATCCTTTTTTTCTGCGCGTAATCTGCTGCTTGCAAACA
AAAAAACCACCGCTACCAGCGGTGGTTTGTTTGCCGGATCAAGAGCTACCAACTCTTTTTCCGAAGGTAA
CTGGCTTCAGCAGAGCGCAGATACCAAATACTGTCCTTCTAGTGTAGCCGTAGTTAGGCCACCACTTCAA
GAACTCTGTAGCACCGCCTACATACCTCGCTCTGCTAATCCTGTTACCAGTGGCTGCTGCCAGTGGCGAT
AAGTCGTGTCTTACCGGGTTGGACTCAAGACGATAGTTACCGGATAAGGCGCAGCGGTCGGGCTGAACGG
GGGGTTCGTGCACACAGCCCAGCTTGGAGCGAACGACCTACACCGAACTGAGATACCTACAGCGTGAGCT
ATGAGAAAGCGCCACGCTTCCCGAAGGGAGAAAGGCGGACAGGTATCCGGTAAGCGGCAGGGTCGGAACA
GGAGAGCGCACGAGGGAGCTTCCAGGGGGAAACGCCTGGTATCTTTATAGTCCTGTCGGGTTTCGCCACC
TCTGACTTGAGCGTCGATTTTTGTGATGCTCGTCAGGGGGGCGGAGCCTATGGAAAAACGCCAGCAACGC
GGCCTTTTTACGGTTCCTGGCCTTTTGCTGGCCTTTTGCTCACATGTTCTTTCCTGCGTTATCCCCTGAT
TCTGTGGATAACCGTATTACCGCCTTTGAGTGAGCTGATACCGCTCGCCGCAGCCGAACGACCGAGCGCA
GCGAGTCAGTGAGCGAGGAAGCGGAAGAGCGCCCAATACGCAAACCGCCTCTCCCCGCGCGTTGGCCGAT
TCATTAATGCAGCTGGCACGACAGGTTTCCCGACTGGAAAGCGGGCAGTGAGCGCAACGCAATTAATGTG
AGTTAGCTCACTCATTAGGCACCCCAGGCTTTACACTTTATGCTTCCGGCTCGTATGTTGTGTGGAATTG
TGAGCGGATAACAATTTCAC
