Features (pLannotate 1.2.2; 25 found; start..end, strand, type, name):
    110..1126    +  intron         chimeric intron: chimera between introns from chicken β-actin and rabbit β-globin
   1142..1160    +  promoter       T7 promoter: promoter for bacteriophage T7 RNA polymerase
   1168..1788    +  CDS            tetR: TETR2_ECOLX - Experimental evidence at protein level: Swiss-Prot protein existence level 1. TetR is the repressor of the tetracycline resistance element; its N-terminal region forms a helix-turn-helix structure and binds DNA. Binding of tetracycline to TetR reduces the repressor affinity for the tetracycline resistance gene (tetA) promoter operator sites. From Escherichia coli.
   1870..2490    +  CDS            tetR: TETR2_ECOLX - Experimental evidence at protein level: Swiss-Prot protein existence level 1. TetR is the repressor of the tetracycline resistance element; its N-terminal region forms a helix-turn-helix structure and binds DNA. Binding of tetracycline to TetR reduces the repressor affinity for the tetracycline resistance gene (tetA) promoter operator sites. From Escherichia coli.
   2567..2585    +  promoter       T7 promoter: promoter for bacteriophage T7 RNA polymerase
   2599..2618    +  CDS            3xFLAG (fragment): three tandem FLAG® epitope tags
   2620..2769    +  CDS            RAD18 (fragment): RAD18_HUMAN - Also known as RNF73. Experimental evidence at protein level: Swiss-Prot protein existence level 1. E3 ubiquitin-protein ligase involved in postreplication repair of UV-damaged DNA. Postreplication repair functions in gap- filling of a daughter strand on replication of damaged DNA. Associates to the E2 ubiquitin conjugating enzyme UBE2B to form the UBE2B-RAD18 ubiquitin ligase complex involved in mono-ubiquitination of DNA- associated PCNA on 'Lys-164'. Has ssDNA binding activity. From Homo sapiens (Human).
   2790..2808    -  misc_feature   MCS (fragment): pBluescript multiple cloning site
   2826..3050    +  polyA_signal   bGH poly(A) signal: bovine growth hormone polyadenylation signal
   3054..3075    +  promoter       SV40 promoter (fragment): SV40 enhancer and early promoter
   3121..3270    +  promoter       EF-1α core promoter (fragment): core promoter for human elongation factor EF-1α
   3271..4209    +  intron         EF-1α intron A: intron upstream of the start codon of human EF-1α
   4250..4966    +  CDS            EBFP2: EBFP2 is a basic (constitutively fluorescent) blue fluorescent protein published in 2007, derived from Aequorea victoria. It is reported to be a rapidly-maturing monomer with moderate acid sensitivity.
   5000..5111    +  polyA_signal   bGH poly(A) signal: bovine growth hormone polyadenylation signal
   5228..5382    +  CDS            lacZα (fragment): LacZα fragment of β-galactosidase; lacZ fragment
   5413..5841    -  rep_origin     f1 ori (sequence partly withheld): f1 bacteriophage origin of replication; arrow indicates direction of (+) strand synthesis
   5868..5972    +  promoter       AmpR promoter: bla
   5973..6833    +  CDS            AmpR: β-lactamase; bla; confers resistance to ampicillin, carbenicillin, and related antibiotics
   7004..7592    +  rep_origin     ori: high-copy-number ColE1/pMB1/pBR322/pUC origin of replication
   7775..7867    +  CDS            lacI (fragment): lac repressor; lacI; The lac repressor binds to the lac operator to inhibit transcription in E. coli. This inhibition can be relieved by adding lactose or isopropyl-β-D-thiogalactopyranoside (IPTG).
   7880..7901    +  protein_bind   CAP binding site: CAP binding activates transcription in the presence of cAMP. E. coli catabolite activator protein
   7916..7946    +  promoter       lac promoter: promoter for the E. coli lac operon
   7954..7970    +  protein_bind   lac operator: The lac repressor binds to the lac operator to inhibit transcription in E. coli. This inhibition can be relieved by adding lactose or isopropyl-β-D-thiogalactopyranoside (IPTG). lac repressor encoded by lacI
   8014..8393    +  enhancer       CMV enhancer: human cytomegalovirus immediate early enhancer
   8395..109     +  promoter       chicken β-actin promoter (across the origin): No description available
>Addgene plasmid #119010 | pCAG-TetR-Rad18UBD | addgene full sequence | sequence record 233203 | Addgene NGS Result
GCGGAGAGGTGCGGCGGCAGCCAATCAGAGCGGCGCGCTCCGAAAGTTTCCTTTTATGGCGAGGCGGCGG
CGGCGGCGGCCCTATAAAAAGCGAAGCGCGCGGCGGGCGGGAGTCGCTGCGCGCTGCCTTCGCCCCGTGC
CCCGCTCCGCCGCCGCCTCGCGCCGCCCGCCCCGGCTCTGACTGACCGCGTTACTCCCACAGGTGAGCGG
GCGGGACGGCCCTTCTCCTCCGGGCTGTAATTAGCGCTTGGTTTAATGACGGCTTGTTTCTTTTCTGTGG
CTGCGTGAAAGCCTTGAGGGGCTCCGGGAGGGCCCTTTGTGCGGGGGGAGCGGCTCGGGGGGTGCGTGCG
TGTGTGTGTGCGTGGGGAGCGCCGCGTGCGGCTCCGCGCTGCCCGGCGGCTGTGAGCGCTGCGGGCGCGG
CGCGGGGCTTTGTGCGCTCCGCAGTGTGCGCGAGGGGAGCGCGGCCGGGGGCGGTGCCCCGCGGTGCGGG
GGGGGCTGCGAGGGGAACAAAGGCTGCGTGCGGGGTGTGTGCGTGGGGGGGTGAGCAGGGGGTGTGGGCG
CGTCGGTCGGGCTGCAACCCCCCCTGCACCCCCCTCCCCGAGTTGCTGAGCACGGCCCGGCTTCGGGTGC
GGGGCTCCGTACGGGGCGTGGCGCGGGGCTCGCCGTGCCGGGCGGGGGGTGGCGGCAGGTGGGGGTGCCG
GGCGGGGCGGGGCCGCCTCGGGCCGGGGRGGGCTCGGGGGAGGGGCGCGGCGGCCCCCGGAGCGCCGGCG
GCTGTCGAGGCGCGGCGAGCCGCAGCCATTGCCTTTTATGGTAATCGTGCGAGAGGGCGCAGGGACTTCC
TTTGTCCCAAATCTGTGCGGAGCCGAAATCTGGGAGGCGCCGCCGCACCCCCTCTAGCGGGCGCGGGGCG
AAGCGGTGCGGCGCCGGCAGGAAGGAAATGGGCGGGGAGGGCCTTCGTGCGTCGCCGCGCCGCCGTCCCC
TTCTCCCTCTCCAGCCTCGGGGCTGTCCGCGGGGGGACGGCTGCCTTCGGGGGGGACGGGGCAGGGCGGG
GTTCGGCTTCTGGCGTGTGACCGGCGGCTCTAGAGCCTCTGCTAACCATGTTCATGCCTTCTTCTTTTTC
CTACAGATCCTTAATTAATAATAATACGACTCACTATAGGGGCCACCATGTCCAGACTGGACAAGAGCAA
AGTCATCAACTCTGCCTTGGAGCTCCTGAATGAAGTTGGCATTGAGGGCTTGACCACCAGGAAGCTGGCC
CAGAAGCTGGGTGTGGAGCAGCCTACCCTGTACTGGCATGTGAAGAACAAGAGGGCTCTGCTTGATGCCC
TGGCCATTGAGATGTTGGACAGGCACCACACCCACTTCTGCCCTCTGGAAGGGGAGTCCTGGCAGGACTT
CCTGAGGAACAATGCCAAGAGCTTCAGATGTGCCTTGCTCTCCCACCGGGATGGTGCCAAAGTTCACTTG
GGCACCAGGCCTACAGAGAAGCAGTATGAGACCCTGGAGAACCAGCTGGCATTCCTGTGCCAACAAGGCT
TCTCCCTGGAAAATGCCTTGTATGCCCTCTCTGCTGTGGGCCACTTCACCTTGGGCTGTGTGCTGGAGGA
CCAGGAGCACCAAGTTGCCAAGGAGGAGAGGGAGACCCCCACCACTGACTCCATGCCACCACTGCTGCGG
CAAGCTATTGAGTTGTTTGACCACCAAGGGGCTGAGCCTGCATTCCTTTTTGGCCTGGAACTGATCATCT
GTGGCCTGGAAAAGCAGCTGAAATGTGAGTCTGGCTCTCACGTGGGAGGAGGTGGAAGTGGAGGTGGAGG
TAGCGGTGGAGGAGGTAGTGGAGGTGGTGGAAGCGGAGGAGGTGGTAGCATGTCCAGACTGGACAAGAGC
AAAGTCATCAACTCTGCCTTGGAGCTCCTGAATGAAGTTGGCATTGAGGGCTTGACCACCAGGAAGCTGG
CCCAGAAGCTGGGTGTGGAGCAGCCTACCCTGTACTGGCATGTGAAGAACAAGAGGGCTCTGCTTGATGC
CCTGGCCATTGAGATGTTGGACAGGCACCACACCCACTTCTGCCCTCTGGAAGGGGAGTCCTGGCAGGAC
TTCCTGAGGAACAATGCCAAGAGCTTCAGATGTGCCTTGCTCTCCCACCGGGATGGTGCCAAAGTTCACT
TGGGCACCAGGCCTACAGAGAAGCAGTATGAGACCCTGGAGAACCAGCTGGCATTCCTGTGCCAACAAGG
CTTCTCCCTGGAAAATGCCTTGTATGCCCTCTCTGCTGTGGGCCACTTCACCTTGGGCTGTGTGCTGGAG
GACCAGGAGCACCAAGTTGCCAAGGAGGAGAGGGAGACCCCCACCACTGACTCCATGCCACCACTGCTGC
GGCAAGCTATTGAGTTGTTTGACCACCAAGGGGCTGAGCCTGCATTCCTTTTTGGCCTGGAACTGATCAT
CTGTGGCCTGGAAAAGCAGCTGAAATGTGAGTCTGGCTCTCCTAAGAAAAAGAGGAAGGTGCACGGAGGA
GGTGGAAGCGGAGGAGGAGGAAGCGGAGGAGGAGGTAGCCGATTAATAATACGACTCACTATAGGGGCCA
CCATGGACTACAAGGATGACGACGATAAACCCTCGACATCCACTTTGAAACAAGTTACTAAAGTGGATTG
TCCTGTTTGCGGGGTTAACATTCCAGAAAGTCACATTAATAAGCATTTAGACAGCTGTTTATCACGCGAA
GAGAAGAAGGAAAGCCTCAGAAGTTCTGTTCACAAAAGGTAGACGCGTAAATGATTGCAGATCCACTAGT
TCTAGAGCTCGCTGATCAGCCTCGACTGTGCCTTCTAGTTGCCAGCCATCTGTTGTTTGCCCCTCCCCCG
TGCCTTCCTTGACCCTGGAAGGTGCCACTCCCACTGTCCTTTCCTAATAAAATGAGGAAATTGCATCGCA
TTGTCTGAGTAGGTGTCATTCTATTCTGGGGGGTGGGGTGGGGCAGGACAGCAAGGGGGAGGATTGGGAA
GACAATAGCAGGCATGCTGGGGATGCGGTGGGCTCTATGGCTTCTGAGGCGGAAAGAACCAGCTGGGGCT
CGAGATCCACTAGTTCTAGCCTCGAGGCTAGAGCGGCCCCGGTGCCTAGAGAAGGTGGCGCGGGGTAAAC
TGGGAAAGTGATGTCGTGTACTGGCTCCGCCTTTTTCCCGAGGGTGGGGGAGAACCGTATATAAGTGCAG
TAGTCGCCGTGAACGTTCTTTTTCGCAACGGGTTTGCCGCCAGAACACAGGTAAGTGCCGTGTGTGGTTC
CCGCGGGCCTGGCCTCTTTACGGGTTATGGCCCTTGCGTGCCTTGAATTACTTCCACCTGGCTGCAGTAC
GTGATTCTTGATCCCGAGCTTCGGGTTGGAAGTGGGTGGGAGAGTTCGAGGCCTTGCGCTTAAGGAGCCC
CTTCGCCTCGTGCTTGAGTTGAGGCCTGGCCTGGGCGCTGGGGCCGCCGCGTGCGAATCTGGTGGCACCT
TCGCGCCTGTCTCGCTGCTTTCGATAAGTCTCTAGCCATTTAAAATTTTTGATGACCTGCTGCGACGCTT
TTTTTCTGGCAAGATAGTCTTGTAAATGCGGGCCAAGATCTGCACACTGGTATTTCGGTTTTTGGGGCCG
CGGGCGGCGACGGGGCCCGTGCGTCCCAGCGCACATGTTCGGCGAGGCGGGGCCTGCGAGCGCGGCCACC
GAGAATCGGACGGGGGTAGTCTCAAGCTGGCCGGCCTGCTCTGGTGCCTGGCCTCGCGCCGCCGTGTATC
GCCCCGCCCTGGGCGGCAAGGCTGGCCCGGTCGGCACCAGTTGCGTGAGCGGAAAGATGGCCGCTTCCCG
GCCCTGCTGCAGGGAGCTCAAAATGGAGGACGCGGCGCTCGGGAGAGCGGGCGGGTGAGTCACCCACACA
AAGGAAAAGGGCCTTTCCGTCCTCAGCCGTCGCTTCATGTGACTCCACGGAGTACCGGGCGCCGTCCAGG
CACCTCGATTAGTTCTCGAGCTTTTGGAGTACGTCGTCTTTAGGTTGGGGGGAGGGGTTTTATGCGATGG
AGTTTCCCCACACTGAGTGGGTGGAGACTGAAGTTAGGCCAGCTTGGCACTTGATGTAATTCTCCTTGGA
ATTTGCCCTTTTTGAGTTTGGATCTTGGTTCATTCTCAAGCCTCAGACAGTGGTTCAAAGTTTTTTTCTT
CCATTTCAGGTGTCGTGAGCGATCGCATCGACAGTGTTTAAACGCCACCATGGTGAGCAAGGGCGAGGAG
CTGTTCACCGGGGTGGTGCCCATCCTGGTCGAGCTGGACGGCGACGTAAACGGCCACAAGTTCAGCGTGA
GGGGCGAGGGCGAGGGCGATGCCACCAACGGCAAGCTGACCCTGAAGTTCATCTGCACCACCGGCAAGCT
GCCCGTGCCCTGGCCCACCCTCGTGACCACCCTGAGCCACGGCGTGCAGTGCTTCGCCCGCTACCCCGAC
CACATGAAGCAGCACGACTTCTTCAAGTCCGCCATGCCCGAAGGCTACGTCCAGGAGCGCACCATCTTCT
TCAAGGACGACGGCACCTACAAGACCCGCGCCGAGGTGAAGTTCGAGGGCGACACCCTGGTGAACCGCAT
CGAGCTGAAGGGCGTCGACTTCAAGGAGGACGGCAACATCCTGGGGCACAAGCTGGAGTACAACTTCAAC
AGCCACAACATCTATATCATGGCCGTCAAGCAGAAGAACGGCATCAAGGTGAACTTCAAGATCCGCCACA
ACGTGGAGGACGGCAGCGTGCAGCTCGCCGACCACTACCAGCAGAACACCCCCATCGGCGACGGCCCCGT
GCTGCTGCCCGACAGCCACTACCTGAGCACCCAGTCCGTGCTGAGCAAAGACCCCAACGAGAAGCGCGAT
CACATGGTCCTGCTGGAGTTCCGCACCGCCGCCGGGATCACTCTCGGCATGGACGAGCTGTACAAGTGAG
AATTCCTAGAGCTCGCTGATCAGCCTCGACTGTGCCTTCTAGTTGCCAGCCATCTGTTGTTTGCCCCTCC
CCCGTGCCTTCCTTGACCCTGGAAGGTGCCACTCCCACTGTCCTTTCCTAATAAAATGAGGAAATTGCAT
CGCATTGTCTGAGTAGGTGTCATTCTATTCTGGGGGGTGGGGTGGGGCAGGACAGCAAGGGGGAGGATTG
GGAAGAGAATAGCAGGCATGCGTTTAAACATTAGTCGACAGGGCCGCCACTGGCCGTCGTTTTACAACGT
CGTGACTGGGAAAACCCTGGCGTTACCCAACTTAATCGCCTTGCAGCACATCCCCCTTTCGCCAGCTGGC
GTAATAGCGAAGAGGCCCGCACCGATCGCCCTTCCCAACAGTTGCGCAGCCTGAATGGCGAATGGAAATT
GTAAGCGTTAATATTTTGTTAAAATTCGCGTTAAATTTTTGTTAAATCAGCTCATTTTTTAACCAATAGG
CCGAAATCGGCAAAATCCCTTATAAATCAAAAGAATAGACCGAGATAGGGT
[37 nt withheld, positions 5512-5548]
AAAGAACGTGGACTCCAACGTCAAAGG
[49 nt withheld, positions 5576-5624]
T
[91 nt withheld, positions 5626-5716]
G
[124 nt withheld, positions 5718-5841]
CAGGTGGCACTTTTCGGGGAAATGTGCGCGGAACCCCTATTTGTTTATTTTTCTAAATACATTCAAATAT
GTATCCGCTCATGAGACAATAACCCTGATAAATGCTTCAATAATATTGAAAAAGGAAGAGTATGAGTATT
CAACATTTCCGTGTCGCCCTTATTCCCTTTTTTGCGGCATTTTGCCTTCCTGTTTTTGCTCACCCAGAAA
CGCTGGTGAAAGTAAAAGATGCTGAAGATCAGTTGGGTGCACGAGTGGGTTACATCGAACTGGATCTCAA
CAGCGGTAAGATCCTTGAGAGTTTTCGCCCCGAAGAACGTTTTCCAATGATGAGCACTTTTAAAGTTCTG
CTATGTGGCGCGGTATTATCCCGTATTGACGCCGGGCAAGAGCAACTCGGTCGCCGCATACACTATTCTC
AGAATGACTTGGTTGAGTACTCACCAGTCACAGAAAAGCATCTTACGGATGGCATGACAGTAAGAGAATT
ATGCAGTGCTGCCATAACCATGAGTGATAACACTGCGGCCAACTTACTTCTGACAACGATCGGAGGACCG
AAGGAGCTAACCGCTTTTTTGCACAACATGGGGGATCATGTAACTCGCCTTGATCGTTGGGAACCGGAGC
TGAATGAAGCCATACCAAACGACGAGCGTGACACCACGATGCCTGTAGCAATGGCAACAACGTTGCGCAA
ACTATTAACTGGCGAACTACTTACTCTAGCTTCCCGGCAACAATTAATAGACTGGATGGAGGCGGATAAA
GTTGCAGGACCACTTCTGCGCTCGGCCCTTCCGGCTGGCTGGTTTATTGCTGATAAATCTGGAGCCGGTG
AGCGTGGGTCTCGCGGTATCATTGCAGCACTGGGGCCAGATGGTAAGCCCTCCCGTATCGTAGTTATCTA
CACGACGGGGAGTCAGGCAACTATGGATGAACGAAATAGACAGATCGCTGAGATAGGTGCCTCACTGATT
AAGCATTGGTAACTGTCAGACCAAGTTTACTCATATATACTTTAGATTGATTTAAAACTTCATTTTTAAT
TTAAAAGGATCTAGGTGAAGATCCTTTTTGATAATCTCATGACCAAAATCCCTTAACGTGAGTTTTCGTT
CCACTGAGCGTCAGACCCCGTAGAAAAGATCAAAGGATCTTCTTGAGATCCTTTTTTTCTGCGCGTAATC
TGCTGCTTGCAAACAAAAAAACCACCGCTACCAGCGGTGGTTTGTTTGCCGGATCAAGAGCTACCAACTC
TTTTTCCGAAGGTAACTGGCTTCAGCAGAGCGCAGATACCAAATACTGTTCTTCTAGTGTAGCCGTAGTT
AGGCCACCACTTCAAGAACTCTGTAGCACCGCCTACATACCTCGCTCTGCTAATCCTGTTACCAGTGGCT
GCTGCCAGTGGCGATAAGTCGTGTCTTACCGGGTTGGACTCAAGACGATAGTTACCGGATAAGGCGCAGC
GGTCGGGCTGAACGGGGGGTTCGTGCACACAGCCCAGCTTGGAGCGAACGACCTACACCGAACTGAGATA
CCTACAGCGTGAGCTATGAGAAAGCGCCACGCTTCCCGAAGGGAGAAAGGCGGACAGGTATCCGGTAAGC
GGCAGGGTCGGAACAGGAGAGCGCACGAGGGAGCTTCCAGGGGGAAACGCCTGGTATCTTTATAGTCCTG
TCGGGTTTCGCCACCTCTGACTTGAGCGTCGATTTTTGTGATGCTCGTCAGGGGGGCGGAGCCTATGGAA
AAACGCCAGCAACGCGGCCTTTTTACGGTTCCTGGCCTTTTGCTGGCCTTTTGCTCACATGTTCTTTCCT
GCGTTATCCCCTGATTCTGTGGATAACCGTATTACCGCCTTTGAGTGAGCTGATACCGCTCGCCGCAGCC
GAACGACCGAGCGCAGCGAGTCAGTGAGCGAGGAAGCGGAAGAGCGCCCAATACGCAAACCGCCTCTCCC
CGCGCGTTGGCCGATTCATTAATGCAGCTGGCACGACAGGTTTCCCGACTGGAAAGCGGGCAGTGAGCGC
AACGCAATTAATGTGAGTTAGCTCACTCATTAGGCACCCCAGGCTTTACACTTTATGCTTCCGGCTCGTA
TGTTGTGTGGAATTGTGAGCGGATAACAATTTCACACAGGAAACAGCTATGACCATGAGGCGCGCCGGAT
TCGACATTGATTATTGACTAGTTATTAATAGTAATCAATTACGGGGTCATTAGTTCATAGCCCATATATG
GAGTTCCGCGTTACATAACTTACGGTAAATGGCCCGCCTGGCTGACCGCCCAACGACCCCCGCCCATTGA
CGTCAATAATGACGTATGTTCCCATAGTAACGCCAATAGGGACTTTCCATTGACGTCAATGGGTGGAGTA
TTTACGGTAAACTGCCCACTTGGCAGTACATCAAGTGTATCATATGCCAAGTACGCCCCCTATTGACGTC
AATGACGGTAAATGGCCCGCCTGGCATTATGCCCAGTACATGACCTTATGGGACTTTCCTACTTGGCAGT
ACATCTACGTATTAGTCATCGCTATTACCATGGTCGAGGTGAGCCCCACGTTCTGCTTCACTCTCCCCAT
CTCCCCCCCCTCCCCACCCCCAATTTTGTATTTATTTATTTTTTAATTATTTTGTGCAGCGATGGGGGCG
GGGGGGGGGGGGGGGCGCGCGCCRGGSGGGGSGGGGSGGGGSGRGGGGSGGGGSGGGGSGRG
